Addgene plasmid #187904: JunD
Purpose: Expresses JunD in transfected cells
Depositing lab: Jennifer Mitchell. Depositing organization: University of Toronto. Publication: Differential activation of the connexin 43 promoter by dimers of activator protein-1 transcription factors in myometrial cells. Mitchell JA, Lye SJ. Endocrinology. 2005 Apr;146(4):2048-54. doi: 10.1210/en.2004-1066. Epub 2004 Dec 23. PubMed 15618352.
Backbone
  Vector backbone: pcDNA3.1
  Backbone size w/o insert (bp): 5428
  Total vector size (bp): 6857
  Vector type: Mammalian Expression
Growth in bacteria
  Bacterial resistance: Ampicillin, 100 μg/mL
  Growth temperature: 37°C
  Growth strain: DH5alpha
  Copy number: Unknown
Gene/Insert
  Gene/Insert name: JunD
  Species: M. musculus (mouse)
  Insert size (bp): 1429
  Entrez Gene: Jund (a.k.a. Jund1)
  Cloning method: Restriction Enzyme; 5′ cloning site EcoRI (unknown if destroyed); 3′ cloning site EcoRI (unknown if destroyed)
  Sequencing primers: 5′ CMV-F; 3′ BGH-rev
Resource information
  A portion of this plasmid was derived from a plasmid made by: Cloning by Jennifer A Mitchell.
Terms and licenses: Academic/Nonprofit Terms; Industry Terms: Not Available to Industry
How to cite: JunD was a gift from Jennifer Mitchell (Addgene plasmid # 187904 ; http://n2t.net/addgene:187904 ; RRID:Addgene_187904)
