[The description below was written by a language model from this plasmid's Addgene catalogue record and pLannotate feature annotations shown in this document.]
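Description:
JunD is a mammalian expression plasmid built on the pcDNA3.1 backbone that carries the mouse Jund cDNA, which encodes an AP-1 family transcription factor. The catalogue lists a total size of about 6.9 kb, which agrees closely with the sequenced record. The roughly 1.4 kb insert was cloned non-directionally into an EcoRI site. The annotated Jund coding sequence spans about 1 kb of that insert, so the rest is presumably flanking untranslated cDNA sequence. No epitope tag or reporter fusion is annotated. Transcription is driven by the human cytomegalovirus immediate-early enhancer and promoter and is terminated by the bovine growth hormone polyadenylation signal. A T7 promoter lies between the CMV promoter and the insert and would allow in vitro transcription of the sense strand.

The plasmid is propagated in E. coli through a high-copy ColE1/pUC-type origin and is selected with ampicillin via the β-lactamase gene. An f1 origin is also present and permits single-stranded DNA production. For mammalian cells, an SV40 early promoter drives a neomycin phosphotransferase gene followed by an SV40 polyadenylation signal, so stable transfectants can be selected with G418. Several short hits in the automated feature table are most likely backbone remnants or sequence-similarity matches rather than functional elements. These include the truncated HIV-1 LTR, ble, lacI and bom fragments and the lac promoter/operator segment.

According to the record, the construct is used to express JunD in transfected cells. The associated publication examined how different AP-1 dimer combinations activate the connexin 43 promoter in myometrial cells. This suggests the plasmid served as an effector in co-transfection assays of promoter activity.
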