Features (pLannotate 1.2.2; 20 found; start..end, strand, type, name):
      1..861     -  CDS            AmpR: β-lactamase; bla; confers resistance to ampicillin, carbenicillin, and related antibiotics
    862..966     -  promoter       AmpR promoter: bla
   1025..1077    -  misc_feature   bom (fragment): basis of mobility region from pBR322
   1232..1611    +  enhancer       CMV enhancer: human cytomegalovirus immediate early enhancer
   1612..1815    +  promoter       CMV promoter: human cytomegalovirus (CMV) immediate early promoter
   1811..1844    +  LTR            5' LTR (truncated) (fragment): truncated 5' long terminal repeat (LTR) from HIV-1
   1860..1878    +  promoter       T7 promoter: promoter for bacteriophage T7 RNA polymerase
   1980..3002    +  CDS            Jund: JUND_MOUSE - Also known as Jun-d, Jund1. Experimental evidence at protein level: Swiss-Prot protein existence level 1. Transcription factor binding AP-1 sites. From Mus musculus (Mouse).
   3459..3683    +  polyA_signal   bGH poly(A) signal: bovine growth hormone polyadenylation signal
   3687..3708    +  promoter       SV40 promoter (fragment): SV40 enhancer and early promoter
   3729..4157    +  rep_origin     f1 ori (sequence partly withheld): f1 bacteriophage origin of replication; arrow indicates direction of (+) strand synthesis
   4171..4500    +  promoter       SV40 promoter: SV40 enhancer and early promoter
   4567..5358    +  CDS            neo: KKA2_KLEPN - Also known as kan, nptII. Experimental evidence at protein level: Swiss-Prot protein existence level 1. Resistance to kanamycin, neomycin, paromomycin, ribostamycin, butirosin and gentamicin B. From Klebsiella pneumoniae.
   5382..5540    +  CDS            ble (fragment): BLE_KLEPN - Experimental evidence at protein level: Swiss-Prot protein existence level 1. Binding protein with a strong affinity to the bleomycin family of antibiotics. Binds to CL990; an antimitotic-antibiotic compound. From Klebsiella pneumoniae.
   5535..5656    +  polyA_signal   SV40 poly(A) signal: SV40 polyadenylation signal
   5729..5745    -  protein_bind   lac operator: The lac repressor binds to the lac operator to inhibit transcription in E. coli. This inhibition can be relieved by adding lactose or isopropyl-β-D-thiogalactopyranoside (IPTG). lac repressor encoded by lacI
   5753..5783    -  promoter       lac promoter: promoter for the E. coli lac operon
   5798..5819    -  protein_bind   CAP binding site: CAP binding activates transcription in the presence of cAMP. E. coli catabolite activator protein
   5832..5924    -  CDS            lacI (fragment): lac repressor; lacI; The lac repressor binds to the lac operator to inhibit transcription in E. coli. This inhibition can be relieved by adding lactose or isopropyl-β-D-thiogalactopyranoside (IPTG).
   6107..6695    -  rep_origin     ori: high-copy-number ColE1/pMB1/pBR322/pUC origin of replication
>Addgene plasmid #187904 | JunD | addgene full sequence | sequence record 375434 | Addgene NGS Result
TTACCAATGCTTAATCAGTGAGGCACCTATCTCAGCGATCTGTCTATTTCGTTCATCCATAGTTGCCTGA
CTCCCCGTCGTGTAGATAACTACGATACGGGAGGGCTTACCATCTGGCCCCAGTGCTGCAATGATACCGC
GAGACCCACGCTCACCGGCTCCAGATTTATCAGCAATAAACCAGCCAGCCGGAAGGGCCGAGCGCAGAAG
TGGTCCTGCAACTTTATCCGCCTCCATCCAGTCTATTAATTGTTGCCGGGAAGCTAGAGTAAGTAGTTCG
CCAGTTAATAGTTTGCGCAACGTTGTTGCCATTGCTACAGGCATCGTGGTGTCACGCTCGTCGTTTGGTA
TGGCTTCATTCAGCTCCGGTTCCCAACGATCAAGGCGAGTTACATGATCCCCCATGTTGTGCAAAAAAGC
GGTTAGCTCCTTCGGTCCTCCGATCGTTGTCAGAAGTAAGTTGGCCGCAGTGTTATCACTCATGGTTATG
GCAGCACTGCATAATTCTCTTACTGTCATGCCATCCGTAAGATGCTTTTCTGTGACTGGTGAGTACTCAA
CCAAGTCATTCTGAGAATAGTGTATGCGGCGACCGAGTTGCTCTTGCCCGGCGTCAATACGGGATAATAC
CGCGCCACATAGCAGAACTTTAAAAGTGCTCATCATTGGAAAACGTTCTTCGGGGCGAAAACTCTCAAGG
ATCTTACCGCTGTTGAGATCCAGTTCGATGTAACCCACTCGTGCACCCAACTGATCTTCAGCATCTTTTA
CTTTCACCAGCGTTTCTGGGTGAGCAAAAACAGGAAGGCAAAATGCCGCAAAAAAGGGAATAAGGGCGAC
ACGGAAATGTTGAATACTCATACTCTTCCTTTTTCAATATTATTGAAGCATTTATCAGGGTTATTGTCTC
ATGAGCGGATACATATTTGAATGTATTTAGAAAAATAAACAAATAGGGGTTCCGCGCACATTTCCCCGAA
AAGTGCCACCTGACGTCGACGGATCGGGAGATCTCCCGATCCCCTATGGTGCACTCTCAGTACAATCTGC
TCTGATGCCGCATAGTTAAGCCAGTATCTGCTCCCTGCTTGTGTGTTGGAGGTCGCTGAGTAGTGCGCGA
GCAAAATTTAAGCTACAACAAGGCAAGGCTTGACCGACAATTGCATGAAGAATCTGCTTAGGGTTAGGCG
TTTTGCGCTGCTTCGCGATGTACGGGCCAGATATACGCGTTGACATTGATTATTGACTAGTTATTAATAG
TAATCAATTACGGGGTCATTAGTTCATAGCCCATATATGGAGTTCCGCGTTACATAACTTACGGTAAATG
GCCCGCCTGGCTGACCGCCCAACGACCCCCGCCCATTGACGTCAATAATGACGTATGTTCCCATAGTAAC
GCCAATAGGGACTTTCCATTGACGTCAATGGGTGGAGTATTTACGGTAAACTGCCCACTTGGCAGTACAT
CAAGTGTATCATATGCCAAGTACGCCCCCTATTGACGTCAATGACGGTAAATGGCCCGCCTGGCATTATG
CCCAGTACATGACCTTATGGGACTTTCCTACTTGGCAGTACATCTACGTATTAGTCATCGCTATTACCAT
GGTGATGCGGTTTTGGCAGTACATCAATGGGCGTGGATAGCGGTTTGACTCACGGGGATTTCCAAGTCTC
CACCCCATTGACGTCAATGGGAGTTTGTTTTGGCACCAAAATCAACGGGACTTTCCAAAATGTCGTAACA
ACTCCGCCCCATTGACGCAAATGGGCGGTAGGCGTGTACGGTGGGAGGTCTATATAAGCAGAGCTCTCTG
GCTAACTAGAGAACCCACTGCTTACTGGCTTATCGAAATTAATACGACTCACTATAGGGAGACCCAAGCT
GGCTAGCGTTTAAACTTAAGCTTGGTACCGAGCTCGGATCCACTAGTCCAGTGTGGTGGAATTCCCCGAG
CGCGGCGGGGGAGGTGGGGATGGAAACGCCCTTCTATGGCGAGGAGGCGCTGAGCGGCCTGGCTGCGGGT
GCGTCGAGCGTCGCTGGTGCTACTGGGGCCCCCGGCGGTGGTGGCTTCGCGCCCCCGGGCCGCGCTTTCC
CCGGGGCGCCCCCGACGAGCAGCATGCTGAAGAAAGACGCGCTGACGCTCAGCCTGGCGGAGCAGGGAGC
GGCGGGATTGAAACCAGGGTCGGCCACTGCACCTTCTGCGCTGCGCCCCGACGGCGCCCCCGACGGGCTG
CTGGCTTCGCCGGATCTTGGGCTGCTCAAACTCGCGTCGCCGGAGCTGGAGAGGCTGATCATCCAGTCCA
ACGGGCTGGTGACCACTACCCCGACCAGTACGCAGTTCCTCTACCCGAAGGTGGCAGCCAGCGAGGAGCA
GGAGTTCGCCGAAGGCTTCGTCAAGGCGCTGGAGGACCTGCACAAGCAAAGCCAGCTGGGTGCGGCCACC
GCGGCCACCTCAGGGGCTCCCGCGCCTCCCGCGCCCGCCGACCTGGCCGCCACCCCCGGGGCCACGGAGA
CCCCGGTCTACGCCAACCTGAGCAGTTTCGCGGGTGGCGCCGGGCCCCCTGGGGGCGCGGCCACCGTGGC
TTTCGCCGCGGAGCCAGTGCCCTTCCCGCCGCCCCCGGGCGCGCTGGGGCCGCCGCCACCTCCGCATCCA
CCGCGCCTGGCCGCGCTCAAGGACGAGCCGCAGACCGTGCCGGACGTGCCGAGCTTCGGCGACAGCCCTC
CGCTGTCGCCCATCGACATGGACACGCAAGAACGCATCAAGGCGGAGCGCAAGAGGCTGCGCAACCGCAT
CGCCGCCTCCAAATGCCGCAAGCGCAAGCTGGAGCGTATCTCGCGCCTGGAGGAGAAAGTCAAGACCCTC
AAAAGCCAGAACACCGAGCTGGCGTCCACCGCCAGCCTGCTGCGCGAGCAGGTGGCGCAGCTCAAACAGA
AAGTCCTCAGCCACGTCAACAGCGGCTGCCAGCTGCTGCCCCAGCACCAGGTCCCGGCGTACTGAGCCCG
AGCGCGGGGCGCATGCGCGGACTAGCTGCGGTGGGGGGGCGCCCCGGACTCTTTCGAGACTCGGTGCCCC
CGGACTCGACAAGCCGGACCCCCCTTAACTCTGGATGGGGAACCCGAGCGCACGACCCCCGCCCTCGCGC
CGCCTCTCTACCCCCAGTCCTGCGCGTGGCTGCCCCTTTGTACCTCCGAGTAGGGGCTCTAAGGGGCGCG
CAGCCTCACGCTCTGCCTTTCCTTTTTTTTTTGCCTTTTGGAAGAGAGAACGGGAGTGTCCGATTCCGCC
CTATTTATGTTTCTACTCGGGAACAAACGTTGGTTGCGTGTTGAGTGTGTGTTTCCTTGTGTTGGTTTTT
TAAAGAAACGGGAAGAAAAAAGGAATTCTGCAGATATCCAGCACAGTGGCGGCCGCTCGAGTCTAGAGGG
CCCGTTTAAACCCGCTGATCAGCCTCGACTGTGCCTTCTAGTTGCCAGCCATCTGTTGTTTGCCCCTCCC
CCGTGCCTTCCTTGACCCTGGAAGGTGCCACTCCCACTGTCCTTTCCTAATAAAATGAGGAAATTGCATC
GCATTGTCTGAGTAGGTGTCATTCTATTCTGGGGGGTGGGGTGGGGCAGGACAGCAAGGGGGAGGATTGG
GAAGACAATAGCAGGCATGCTGGGGATGCGGTGGGCTCTATGGCTTCTGAGGCGGAAAGAACCAGCTGGG
GCTCTAGGGGGTATCCCC
[124 nt withheld, positions 3729-3852]
C
[91 nt withheld, positions 3854-3944]
A
[49 nt withheld, positions 3946-3994]
CCTTTGACGTTGGAGTCCACGTTCTTT
[37 nt withheld, positions 4022-4058]
ACCCTATCTCGGTCTATTCTTTTGATTTATAAGGGATTTTGCCGATTTCGGCCTATTGGTTAAAAAATGA
GCTGATTTAACAAAAATTTAACGCGAATTAATTCTGTGGAATGTGTGTCAGTTAGGGTGTGGAAAGTCCC
CAGGCTCCCCAGCAGGCAGAAGTATGCAAAGCATGCATCTCAATTAGTCAGCAACCAGGTGTGGAAAGTC
CCCAGGCTCCCCAGCAGGCAGAAGTATGCAAAGCATGCATCTCAATTAGTCAGCAACCATAGTCCCGCCC
CTAACTCCGCCCATCCCGCCCCTAACTCCGCCCAGTTCCGCCCATTCTCCGCCCCATGGCTGACTAATTT
TTTTTATTTATGCAGAGGCCGAGGCCGCCTCTGCCTCTGAGCTATTCCAGAAGTAGTGAGGAGGCTTTTT
TGGAGGCCTAGGCTTTTGCAAAAAGCTCCCGGGAGCTTGTATATCCATTTTCGGATCTGATCAAGAGACA
GGATGAGGATCGTTTCGCATGATTGAACAAGATGGATTGCACGCAGGTTCTCCGGCCGCTTGGGTGGAGA
GGCTATTCGGCTATGACTGGGCACAACAGACAATCGGCTGCTCTGATGCCGCCGTGTTCCGGCTGTCAGC
GCAGGGGCGCCCGGTTCTTTTTGTCAAGACCGACCTGTCCGGTGCCCTGAATGAACTGCAGGACGAGGCA
GCGCGGCTATCGTGGCTGGCCACGACGGGCGTTCCTTGCGCAGCTGTGCTCGACGTTGTCACTGAAGCGG
GAAGGGACTGGCTGCTATTGGGCGAAGTGCCGGGGCAGGATCTCCTGTCATCTCACCTTGCTCCTGCCGA
GAAAGTATCCATCATGGCTGATGCAATGCGGCGGCTGCATACGCTTGATCCGGCTACCTGCCCATTCGAC
CACCAAGCGAAACATCGCATCGAGCGAGCACGTACTCGGATGGAAGCCGGTCTTGTCGATCAGGATGATC
TGGACGAAGAGCATCAGGGGCTCGCGCCAGCCGAACTGTTCGCCAGGCTCAAGGCGCGCATGCCCGACGG
CGAGGATCTCGTCGTGACCCATGGCGATGCCTGCTTGCCGAATATCATGGTGGAAAATGGCCGCTTTTCT
GGATTCATCGACTGTGGCCGGCTGGGTGTGGCGGACCGCTATCAGGACATAGCGTTGGCTACCCGTGATA
TTGCTGAAGAGCTTGGCGGCGAATGGGCTGACCGCTTCCTCGTGCTTTACGGTATCGCCGCTCCCGATTC
GCAGCGCATCGCCTTCTATCGCCTTCTTGACGAGTTCTTCTGAGCGGGACTCTGGGGTTCGAAATGACCG
ACCAAGCGACGCCCAACCTGCCATCACGAGATTTCGATTCCACCGCCGCCTTCTATGAAAGGTTGGGCTT
CGGAATCGTTTTCCGGGACGCCGGCTGGATGATCCTCCAGCGCGGGGATCTCATGCTGGAGTTCTTCGCC
CACCCCAACTTGTTTATTGCAGCTTATAATGGTTACAAATAAAGCAATAGCATCACAAATTTCACAAATA
AAGCATTTTTTTCACTGCATTCTAGTTGTGGTTTGTCCAAACTCATCAATGTATCTTATCATGTCTGTAT
ACCGTCGACCTCTAGCTAGAGCTTGGCGTAATCATGGTCATAGCTGTTTCCTGTGTGAAATTGTTATCCG
CTCACAATTCCACACAACATACGAGCCGGAAGCATAAAGTGTAAAGCCTGGGGTGCCTAATGAGTGAGCT
AACTCACATTAATTGCGTTGCGCTCACTGCCCGCTTTCCAGTCGGGAAACCTGTCGTGCCAGCTGCATTA
ATGAATCGGCCAACGCGCGGGGAGAGGCGGTTTGCGTATTGGGCGCTCTTCCGCTTCCTCGCTCACTGAC
TCGCTGCGCTCGGTCGTTCGGCTGCGGCGAGCGGTATCAGCTCACTCAAAGGCGGTAATACGGTTATCCA
CAGAATCAGGGGATAACGCAGGAAAGAACATGTGAGCAAAAGGCCAGCAAAAGGCCAGGAACCGTAAAAA
GGCCGCGTTGCTGGCGTTTTTCCATAGGCTCCGCCCCCCTGACGAGCATCACAAAAATCGACGCTCAAGT
CAGAGGTGGCGAAACCCGACAGGACTATAAAGATACCAGGCGTTTCCCCCTGGAAGCTCCCTCGTGCGCT
CTCCTGTTCCGACCCTGCCGCTTACCGGATACCTGTCCGCCTTTCTCCCTTCGGGAAGCGTGGCGCTTTC
TCATAGCTCACGCTGTAGGTATCTCAGTTCGGTGTAGGTCGTTCGCTCCAAGCTGGGCTGTGTGCACGAA
CCCCCCGTTCAGCCCGACCGCTGCGCCTTATCCGGTAACTATCGTCTTGAGTCCAACCCGGTAAGACACG
ACTTATCGCCACTGGCAGCAGCCACTGGTAACAGGATTAGCAGAGCGAGGTATGTAGGCGGTGCTACAGA
GTTCTTGAAGTGGTGGCCTAACTACGGCTACACTAGAAGAACAGTATTTGGTATCTGCGCTCTGCTGAAG
CCAGTTACCTTCGGAAAAAGAGTTGGTAGCTCTTGATCCGGCAAACAAACCACCGCTGGTAGCGGTGGTT
TTTTTGTTTGCAAGCAGCAGATTACGCGCAGAAAAAAAGGATCTCAAGAAGATCCTTTGATCTTTTCTAC
GGGGTCTGACGCTCAGTGGAACGAAAACTCACGTTAAGGGATTTTGGTCATGAGATTATCAAAAAGGATC
TTCACCTAGATCCTTTTAAATTAAAAATGAAGTTTTAAATCAATCTAAAGTATATATGAGTAAACTTGGT
CTGACAG
